Addgene plasmid #91293: pHH0103_MAPK8IP2-1/1-SV2/2
Purpose: Protein expression and purification of human SH3 domain construct MAPK8IP2-1/1-SV2/2
Depositing lab: Sachdev Sidhu. Depositing organization: University of Toronto. Publication: Comprehensive Analysis of the Human SH3 Domain Family Reveals a Wide Variety of Non-canonical Specificities. Teyra J, Huang H, Jain S, Guan X, Dong A, Liu Y, Tempel W, Min J, Tong Y, Kim PM, Bader GD, Sidhu SS. Structure. 2017 Oct 3;25(10):1598-1610.e3. doi: 10.1016/j.str.2017.07.017. Epub 2017 Sep 7. PubMed 28890361.
Backbone
  Vector backbone: pHH0103
  Vector type: Bacterial Expression
Growth in bacteria
  Bacterial resistance: Ampicillin, 100 μg/mL
  Growth temperature: 37°C
  Growth strain: DH5alpha
  Copy number: Low Copy
Gene/Insert
  Gene/Insert name: MAPK8IP2-1/1-SV2/2
  Species: H. sapiens (human)
  Insert size (bp): 216
  Entrez Gene: MAPK8IP2 (a.k.a. IB-2, IB2, JIP2, PRKM8IPL)
  Cloning method: Restriction Enzyme; 5′ cloning site Sfi1 (unknown if destroyed); 3′ cloning site Not1 (unknown if destroyed)
Terms and licenses: Academic/Nonprofit Terms; Industry Terms: Not Available to Industry
How to cite: pHH0103_MAPK8IP2-1/1-SV2/2 was a gift from Sachdev Sidhu (Addgene plasmid # 91293 ; http://n2t.net/addgene:91293 ; RRID:Addgene_91293)
