[The description below was written by a language model from this plasmid's Addgene catalogue record and pLannotate feature annotations shown in this document.]
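Description:
pHH0103_MAPK8IP2-1/1-SV2/2 is a bacterial expression plasmid of about 6.9 kb, built on the pHH0103 backbone, for producing and purifying the SH3 domain of human MAPK8IP2 (also called JIP2 or IB2), a JNK-interacting scaffold protein. The 216 bp insert was cloned between SfiI and NotI sites; the annotation detects a MAPK8IP2 fragment of roughly that length. It lies downstream of a 6xHis tag and Schistosoma japonicum glutathione S-transferase on the same strand, an arrangement consistent with a His-GST-SH3 fusion that allows affinity capture by either tag, although the reading frame across the junctions cannot be confirmed from the table alone. Transcription is driven by the strong hybrid tac promoter, followed by a lac operator. The plasmid also carries lacI under the lacIq promoter, so expression is repressed until it is induced with IPTG. A bacteriophage fd terminator lies immediately after the insert.

The plasmid replicates from a ColE1/pBR322-type origin and is selected with ampicillin through the β-lactamase gene. The catalogue lists it as low copy. The rop gene appears only as two fragments, split by an f1 phage origin, and a pBR322 bom region is also present. Fragments of M13 gene III lie downstream of the fd terminator. Together with the f1 origin, these suggest the backbone descends from a phagemid display vector, though the record does not say so. Short remnants of the tetracycline resistance gene and its promoter are also annotated. The record ties the construct to a large-scale survey of human SH3 domain binding specificities, for which it supplied the purified domain.
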