Features (pLannotate 1.2.2; 21 found; start..end, strand, type, name):
     43..120     +  promoter       lacIq promoter: lacI (mutant); In the lacIq allele, a single base change in the promoter boosts expression of the lacI gene about 10-fold.
    121..1203    +  CDS            lacI: lac repressor; lacI; The lac repressor binds to the lac operator to inhibit transcription in E. coli. This inhibition can be relieved by adding lactose or isopropyl-β-D-thiogalactopyranoside (IPTG).
   1216..1237    +  protein_bind   CAP binding site: CAP binding activates transcription in the presence of cAMP. E. coli catabolite activator protein
   1256..1273    +  promoter       tet promoter (fragment): E. coli promoter for tetracycline efflux protein gene
   1446..1474    +  promoter       tac promoter: strong E. coli promoter; hybrid between the trp and lac UV5 promoters
   1482..1498    +  protein_bind   lac operator: The lac repressor binds to the lac operator to inhibit transcription in E. coli. This inhibition can be relieved by adding lactose or isopropyl-β-D-thiogalactopyranoside (IPTG). lac repressor encoded by lacI
   1583..1600    +  CDS            6xHis: 6xHis affinity tag
   1616..2269    +  CDS            GST26_SCHJA: Experimental evidence at protein level: Swiss-Prot protein existence level 1. GST isoenzymes appear to play a central role in the parasite detoxification system. Other functions are also suspected including a role in increasing the solubility of haematin in the parasite gut. From Schistosoma japonicum (Blood fluke).
   2351..2554    +  CDS            MAPK8IP2 (fragment): JIP2_HUMAN - Also known as IB2, JIP2, PRKM8IPL. Experimental evidence at protein level: Swiss-Prot protein existence level 1. The JNK-interacting protein (JIP) group of scaffold proteins selectively mediates JNK signaling by aggregating specific components of the MAPK cascade to form a functional JNK signaling module. JIP2 inhibits IL1 beta-induced apoptosis in insulin-secreting cells. May function as a regulator of vesicle transport, through interactions with the JNK-signaling components and motor proteins (By similarity). From Homo sapiens (Human).
   2561..2608    +  terminator     fd terminator (sequence withheld): central terminator from bacteriophage fd (Otsuka and Kunisawa, 1982)
   2613..2825    +  CDS            M13 gene III (fragment) (sequence partly withheld): pIII; III; minor coat protein
   2840..3310    +  CDS            M13 gene III (fragment) (sequence partly withheld): pIII; III; minor coat protein
   3332..3402    +  CDS            TcR (fragment): tetracycline efflux protein; tet; confers resistance to tetracycline
   3644..4024    -  CDS            YPB1_ECOLX: Protein predicted: Swiss-Prot protein existence level 4. From Escherichia coli.
   4041..4192    +  CDS            rop (fragment): Rop protein, which maintains plasmids at low copy number; rop
   4228..4656    -  rep_origin     f1 ori (sequence partly withheld): f1 bacteriophage origin of replication; arrow indicates direction of (+) strand synthesis
   4665..4704    +  CDS            rop (fragment): Rop protein, which maintains plasmids at low copy number; rop
   4806..4946    +  misc_feature   bom: basis of mobility region from pBR322
   5132..5719    -  rep_origin     ori: high-copy-number ColE1/pMB1/pBR322/pUC origin of replication
   5890..6750    -  CDS            AmpR: β-lactamase; bla; confers resistance to ampicillin, carbenicillin, and related antibiotics
   6751..6855    -  promoter       AmpR promoter: bla
>Addgene plasmid #91293 | pHH0103_MAPK8IP2-1/1-SV2/2 | addgene full sequence | sequence record 191122 | Addgene NGS Result
AAATAGGCGTATCACGAGGCCCTTTCGTCTTCAAGAATTCCCGACACCATCGAATGGTGCAAAACCTTTC
GCGGTATGGCATGATAGCGCCCGGAAGAGAGTCAATTCAGGGTGGTGAATGTGAAACCAGTAACGTTATA
CGATGTCGCAGAGTATGCCGGTGTCTCTTATCAGACCGTTTCCCGCGTGGTGAACCAGGCCAGCCACGTT
TCTGCGAAAACGCGGGAAAAAGTGGAAGCGGCGATGGCGGAGCTGAATTACATTCCCAACCGCGTGGCAC
AACAACTGGCGGGCAAACAGTCGTTGCTGATTGGCGTTGCCACCTCCAGTCTGGCCCTGCACGCGCCGTC
GCAAATTGTCGCGGCGATTAAATCTCGCGCCGATCAACTGGGTGCCAGCGTGGTGGTGTCGATGGTAGAA
CGAAGCGGCGTCGAAGCCTGTAAAGCGGCGGTGCACAATCTTCTCGCGCAACGCGTCAGTGGGCTGATCA
TTAACTATCCGCTGGATGACCAGGATGCCATTGCTGTGGAAGCTGCCTGCACTAATGTTCCGGCGTTATT
TCTTGATGTCTCTGACCAGACACCCATCAACAGTATTATTTTCTCCCATGAAGACGGTACGCGACTGGGC
GTGGAGCATCTGGTCGCATTGGGTCACCAGCAAATCGCGCTGTTAGCGGGCCCATTAAGTTCTGTCTCGG
CGCGTCTGCGTCTGGCTGGCTGGCATAAATATCTCACTCGCAATCAAATTCAGCCGATAGCGGAACGGGA
AGGCGACTGGAGTGCCATGTCCGGTTTTCAACAAACCATGCAAATGCTGAATGAGGGCATCGTTCCCACT
GCGATGCTGGTTGCCAACGATCAGATGGCGCTGGGCGCAATGCGCGCCATTACCGAGTCCGGGCTGCGCG
TTGGTGCGGATATCTCGGTAGTGGGATACGACGATACCGAAGACAGCTCATGTTATATCCCGCCGTTAAC
CACCATCAAACAGGATTTTCGCCTGCTGGGGCAAACCAGCGTGGACCGCTTGCTGCAACTCTCTCAGGGC
CAGGCGGTGAAGGGCAATCAGCTGTTGCCCGTCTCACTGGTGAAAAGAAAAACCACCCTGGCGCCCAATA
CGCAAACCGCCTCTCCCCGCGCGTTGGCCGATTCATTAATGCAGCTGGCACGACAGGTTTCCCGACTGGA
AAGCGGGCAGTGAGCGCAACGCAATTAATGTAAGTTAGCTCACTCATTAGGCACAATTCTCATGTTTGAC
AGCTTATCATCGACTGCACGGTGCACCAATGCTTCTGGCGTCAGGCAGCCATCGGAAGCTGTGGTATGGC
TGTGCAGGTCGTAAATCACTGCATAATTCGTGTCGCTCAAGGCGCACTCCCGTTCTGGATAATGTTTTTT
GCGCCGACATCATAACGGTTCTGGCAAATATTCTGAAATGAGCTGTTGACAATTAATCATCGGCTCGTAT
AATGTGTGGAATTGTGAGCGGATAACAATTTCACACAGGAAACAGCCAGTCCGTTTAGGTGTTTTCACGA
GCACTTCACCAACAAGGACCATAGATTATGAAAATCGAAGAACACCATCACCATCACCATTCCAGCGGTA
AGCTTATGTCCCCTATACTAGGTTATTGGAAAATTAAGGGCCTTGTGCAACCCACTCGACTTCTTTTGGA
ATATCTTGAAGAAAAATATGAAGAGCATTTGTATGAGCGCGATGAAGGTGATAAATGGCGAAACAAAAAG
TTTGAATTGGGTTTGGAGTTTCCCAATCTTCCTTATTATATTGATGGTGATGTTAAATTAACACAGTCTA
TGGCCATCATACGTTATATAGCTGACAAGCACAACATGTTGGGTGGTTGTCCAAAAGAGCGTGCAGAGAT
TTCAATGCTTGAAGGAGCGGTTTTGGATATTAGATACGGTGTTTCGAGAATTGCATATAGTAAAGACTTT
GAAACTCTCAAAGTTGATTTTCTTAGCAAGCTACCTGAAATGCTGAAAATGTTCGAAGATCGTTTATGTC
ATAAAACATATTTAAATGGTGATCATGTAACCCATCCTGACTTCATGTTGTATGACGCTCTTGATGTTGT
TTTATACATGGACCCAATGTGCCTGGATGCGTTCCCAAAATTAGTTTGTTTTAAAAAACGTATTGAAGCT
ATCCCACAAATTGATAAGTACTTGAAATCCAGCAAGTATATAGCATGGCCTTTGCAGGGCTGGCAAGCCA
CGTTTGGTGGTGGCGACCATCCTCCAAAATCGGATCTGGAAGTTCTGTTCCAGGGGCCCCTGTCCAGCGG
TCTGGTTCCGCGTGGTTCCGGTACCGCGGCCCAGCCGGCCCAGACCCACCGTGCCGTTTTTAGTGATCTG
AGCCCGAATGGTCGCTTCATCCCGCGTCATCCGGACGAACTGGAACTGGACGTTGATGATCCGGTGCTGG
TTGAAGCAGAAGAAGATGACTTTTGGTTCCGTGGCTTTAACATGCGTACCGGCGAACGCGGTGTCTTTCC
GGCGTTCTATGCGCATGCCGTTCCGGCGGCCGCATA
[142 nt withheld, positions 2557-2698]
C
[98 nt withheld, positions 2700-2797]
AGTTTGTACTGGTGACGAAACTCAGTGTCTAGCTAGAGTGGC
[149 nt withheld, positions 2840-2988]
T
[41 nt withheld, positions 2990-3030]
T
[62 nt withheld, positions 3032-3093]
A
[35 nt withheld, positions 3095-3129]
CCTCCCTCAATCGGTTGAATGTCGCCCTTTTGTCTTTGGCGCTGGTAAACCATATGAA
[86 nt withheld, positions 3188-3273]
T
[54 nt withheld, positions 3275-3328]
CTAGCGCCGCCCTATACCTTGTCTGCCTCCCCGCGTTGCGTCGCGGTGCATGGAGCCGGGCCACCTCGAC
CTGAATGGAAGCCGGCGGCACCTCGCTAACGGATTCACCACTCCAAGAATTGGAGCCAATCAATTCTTGC
GGAGAACTGTGAATGCGCAAACCAACCCTTGGCAGAACATATCCATCGCGTCCGCCATCTCCAGCAGCCG
CACGCGGCGCATCTCGGGCAGCGTTGGGTCCTGGCCACGGGTGCGCATGATCGTGCTCCTGTCGTTGAGG
ACCCGGCTAGGCTGGCGGGGTTGCCTTACTGGTTAGCAGAATGAATCACCGATACGCGAGCGAACGTGAA
GCGACTGCTGCTGCAAAACGTCTGCGACCTGAGCAACAACATGAATGGTCTTCGGTTTCCGTGTTTCGTA
AAGTCTGGAAACGCGGAAGTCAGCGCCCTGCACCATTATGTTCCGGATCTGCATCGCAGGATGCTGCTGG
CTACCCTGTGGAACACCTACATCTGTATTAACGAAGCGCTGGCATTGACCCTGAGTGATTTTTCTCTGGT
CCCGCCGCATCCATACCGCCAGTTGTTTACCCTCACAACGTTCCAGTAACCGGGCATGTTCATCATCAGT
AACCCGTATCGTGAGCATCCTCTCTCGTTTCATCGGTATCATTACCCCCATGAACAGAAATCCCCCTTAC
ACGGAGGCATCAGTGACCAAACAGGAAAAAACCGCCCTTAACATGGCCCGCTTTATCAGAAGCCAGACAT
TAACGCTTCTGGAGAAACTCAACGAGCTGGACGCGGATGAACAGGCAGACATCTGTGAATCGCTTCACGA
CCACGCTGATGAGCTTTACCGCAGGATCCGCGAAATTGTAAGCGTTAATATTTTGTTAAAATTCGCGTTA
AATTTTTGTTAAATCAGCTCATTTTTTAACCAATAGGCCGAAATCGGCAAAATCCCTTATAAATCAAAAG
AATAGACCGAGATAGGGT
[37 nt withheld, positions 4327-4363]
AAAGAACGTGGACTCCAACGTCAAAGG
[49 nt withheld, positions 4391-4439]
T
[91 nt withheld, positions 4441-4531]
G
[124 nt withheld, positions 4533-4656]
CGCGGATCCTGCCTCGCGCGTTTCGGTGATGACGGTGAAAACCTCTGACACATGCAGCTCCCGGAGACGG
TCACAGCTTGTCTGTAAGCGGATGCCGGGAGCAGACAAGCCCGTCAGGGCGCGTCAGCGGGTGTTGGCGG
GTGTCGGGGCGCAGCCATGACCCAGTCACGTAGCGATAGCGGAGTGTATACTGGCTTAACTATGCGGCAT
CAGAGCAGATTGTACTGAGAGTGCACCATATGCGGTGTGAAATACCGCACAGATGCGTAAGGAGAAAATA
CCGCATCAGGCGCTCTTCCGCTTCCTCGCTCACTGACTCGCTGCGCTCGGTCGTTCGGCTGCGGCGAGCG
GTATCAGCTCACTCAAAGGCGGTAATACGGTTATCCACAGAATCAGGGGATAACGCAGGAAAGAACATGT
GAGCAAAAGGCCAGCAAAAGGCCAGGAACCGTAAAAAGGCCGCGTTGCTGGCGTTTTTCCATAGGCTCCG
CCCCCCTGACGAGCATCACAAAAATCGACGCTCAAGTCAGAGGTGGCGAAACCCGACAGGACTATAAAGA
TACCAGGGTTTCCCCCTGGAAGCTCCCTCGTGCGCTCTCCTGTTCCGACCCTGCCGCTTACCGGATACCT
GTCCGCCTTTCTCCCTTCGGGAAGCGTGGCGCTTTCTCATAGCTCACGCTGTAGGTATCTCAGTTCGGTG
TAGGTCGTTCGCTCCAAGCTGGGCTGTGTGCACGAACCCCCCGTTCAGCCCGACCGCTGCGCCTTATCCG
GTAACTATCGTCTTGAGTCCAACCCGGTAAGACACGACTTATCGCCACTGGCAGCAGCCACTGGTAACAG
GATTAGCAGAGCGAGGTATGTAGGCGGTGCTACAGAGTTCTTGAAGTGGTGGCCTAACTACGGCTACACT
AGAAGGACAGTATTTGGTATCTGCGCTCTGCTGAAGCCAGTTACCTTCGGAAAAAGAGTTGGTAGCTCTT
GATCCGGCAAACAAACCACCGCTGGTAGCGGTGGTTTTTTTGTTTGCAAGCAGCAGATTACGCGCAGAAA
AAAAGGATCTCAAGAAGATCCTTTGATCTTTTCTACGGGGTCTGACGCTCAGTGGAACGAAAACTCACGT
TAAGGGATTTTGGTCATGAGATTATCAAAAAGGATCTTCACCTAGATCCTTTTAAATTAAAAATGAAGTT
TTAAATCAATCTAAAGTATATATGAGTAAACTTGGTCTGACAGTTACCAATGCTTAATCAGTGAGGCACC
TATCTCAGCGATCTGTCTATTTCGTTCATCCATAGTTGCCTGACTCCCCGTCGTGTAGATAACTACGATA
CGGGAGGGCTTACCATCTGGCCCCAGTGCTGCAATGATACCGCGAGACCCACGCTCACCGGCTCCAGATT
TATCAGCAATAAACCAGCCAGCCGGAAGGGCCGAGCGCAGAAGTGGTCCTGCAACTTTATCCGCCTCCAT
CCAGTCTATTAATTGTTGCCGGGAAGCTAGAGTAAGTAGTTCGCCAGTTAATAGTTTGCGCAACGTTGTT
GCCATTGCTGCAGGCATCGTGGTGTCACGCTCGTCGTTTGGTATGGCTTCATTCAGCTCCGGTTCCCAAC
GATCAAGGCGAGTTACATGATCCCCCATGTTGTGCAAAAAAGCGGTTAGCTCCTTCGGTCCTCCGATCGT
TGTCAGAAGTAAGTTGGCCGCAGTGTTATCACTCATGGTTATGGCAGCACTGCATAATTCTCTTACTGTC
ATGCCATCCGTAAGATGCTTTTCTGTGACTGGTGAGTACTCAACCAAGTCATTCTGAGAATAGTGTATGC
GGCGACCGAGTTGCTCTTGCCCGGCGTCAACACGGGATAATACCGCGCCACATAGCAGAACTTTAAAAGT
GCTCATCATTGGAAAACGTTCTTCGGGGCGAAAACTCTCAAGGATCTTACCGCTGTTGAGATCCAGTTCG
ATGTAACCCACTCGTGCACCCAACTGATCTTCAGCATCTTTTACTTTCACCAGCGTTTCTGGGTGAGCAA
AAACAGGAAGGCAAAATGCCGCAAAAAAGGGAATAAGGGCGACACGGAAATGTTGAATACTCATACTCTT
CCTTTTTCAATATTATTGAAGCATTTATCAGGGTTATTGTCTCATGAGCGGATACATATTTGAATGTATT
TAGAAAAATAAACAAATAGGGGTTCCGCGCACATTTCCCCGAAAAGTGCCACCTGACGTCTAAGAAACCA
TTATTATCATGACATTAACCTATAA
