>Addgene plasmid #91293 | pHH0103_MAPK8IP2-1/1-SV2/2 | depositor partial sequence | sequence record 175781 | insert sequence
GGCCCAGCCGGCCCAGACCCACCGTGCCGTTTTTAGTGATCTGAGCCCGAATGGTCGCTTCATCCCGCGT
CATCCGGACGAACTGGAACTGGACGTTGATGATCCGGTGCTGGTTGAAGCAGAAGAAGATGACTTTTGGT
TCCGTGGCTTTAACATGCGTACCGGCGAACGCGGTGTCTTTCCGGCGTTCTATGCGCATGCCGTTCCGGC
GGCCGC
